Addgene plasmid #149461: pKAR5
Purpose: Broad-Host range expression vector, RK2 and pUC origin, AraC activator/repressor, PBAD promoter, mRFP, Gentamicin Resistance Marker.
Depositing lab: Christopher Reisch. Depositing organization: University of Florida. Publication: A plasmid toolbox for controlled gene expression across the Proteobacteria. Schuster LA, Reisch CR. Nucleic Acids Res. 2021 Jun 14. pii: 6298615. doi: 10.1093/nar/gkab496. PubMed 34125913.
Backbone
  Vector backbone: Unspecified
  Vector type: Bacterial Expression, Synthetic Biology
Growth in bacteria
  Bacterial resistance: Gentamicin, 10 μg/mL
  Growth temperature: 37°C
  Growth strain: DH5alpha
  Copy number: High Copy
Gene/Insert
  Gene/Insert name: AraC-mRFP
  Species: Synthetic
  Promoter: PBAD
  Cloning method: Ligation Independent Cloning
Terms and licenses: Academic/Nonprofit Terms; Industry Terms: Not Available to Industry
How to cite: pKAR5 was a gift from Christopher Reisch (Addgene plasmid # 149461 ; http://n2t.net/addgene:149461 ; RRID:Addgene_149461)
