[The description below was written by a language model from this plasmid's Addgene catalogue record and pLannotate feature annotations shown in this document.]
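Description:
pKAR5 is a 7.3 kb broad-host-range bacterial expression vector from a plasmid toolbox built for controlled gene expression across the Proteobacteria. It carries two replication systems. The first is the RK2 (IncP) origin oriV with its trans-acting initiator gene trfA, which supports replication in a wide range of Gram-negative hosts. The second is a high-copy pUC/ColE1-type origin for propagation in E. coli cloning strains. An IncP oriT and the oriT-recognizing gene traJ are also present, which should allow the plasmid to be mobilized by conjugation from a donor that supplies the remaining transfer functions. Selection is by gentamicin, through the aacC1 acetyltransferase gene, which lies downstream of a class 1 integron Pc promoter. The record does not name a parental backbone. The short annotated fragments of tetR, traI, bla, CmR, lacZα, lacI and the M13 origin appear to be non-functional remnants of earlier cloning steps.

The payload is an arabinose-inducible reporter cassette. The araC gene is transcribed divergently from the araBAD (PBAD) promoter. Its product represses the promoter in the absence of L-arabinose and activates it when the sugar is present. Between the promoter and the coding sequence lies the sTRSV hammerhead ribozyme, a self-cleaving element commonly used as an insulator to trim the 5′ untranslated region so that expression depends less on promoter context. The expressed gene is mRFP1, a monomeric red fluorescent protein, whose fluorescence reports promoter activity. The construct is suited to characterizing arabinose-inducible expression in diverse proteobacterial hosts. It could presumably also serve as a template in which mRFP is replaced by a gene of interest, although the record does not state this.
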