Features (pLannotate 1.2.2; 19 found; start..end, strand, type, name):
     77..229     -  CDS            tetR (fragment): TETR1_ECOLX - Experimental evidence at protein level: Swiss-Prot protein existence level 1. TetR is the repressor of the tetracycline resistance element; its N-terminal region forms a helix-turn-helix structure and binds DNA. Binding of tetracycline to TetR reduces the repressor affinity for the tetracycline resistance gene (tetA) promoter operator sites. From Escherichia coli.
    249..1397    -  CDS            trfA: trans-acting replication protein that binds to and activates oriV
   1527..1631    -  CDS            traI (fragment): TRAI6_ECOLX - Experimental evidence at protein level: Swiss-Prot protein existence level 1. The initiation process of transfer DNA synthesis requires the interaction of at least three plasmid-specific components (TraH, I, and J) at the transfer origin resulting in the assembly of a specialised nucleoprotein complex - the relaxosome. Site- and strand-specific cleavage at the transfer origin is dependent on TraI and TraJ. From Escherichia coli.
   1669..2040    -  CDS            traJ: oriT-recognizing protein; traJ
   2073..2182    -  oriT           oriT: incP origin of transfer
   2328..3036    +  rep_origin     oriV: incP origin of replication
   3044..3257    +  CDS            bla(M) (fragment): β-lactamase lacking the signal sequence; bla(M); allows cytosolic expression of β-lactamase
   3429..4017    +  rep_origin     ori: high-copy-number ColE1/pMB1/pBR322/pUC origin of replication
   4101..4132    -  CDS            CmR (fragment): chloramphenicol acetyltransferase confers resistance to chloramphenicol
   4132..4209    +  rep_origin     M13 ori (fragment): M13 bacteriophage origin of replication; arrow indicates direction of (+) strand synthesis
   4213..4369    -  CDS            lacZα (fragment): LacZα fragment of β-galactosidase; lacZ fragment
   4424..5299    -  CDS            araC: ARAC_ECOLI - Experimental evidence at protein level: Swiss-Prot protein existence level 1. Transcription factor that regulates the expression of several genes involved in the transport and metabolism of L-arabinose (PubMed:4362626, PubMed:328165, PubMed:6251457, PubMed:2962192, PubMed:6319708, PubMed:2231717, PubMed:1447222). Functions both as a positive and a negative regulator (PubMed:328165, PubMed:6251457). In the presence of arabinose, activates the expression of the araBAD, araE, araFGH and araJ promoters (PubMed:4362626, PubMed:328165, PubMed:6251457, PubMed:2962192, PubMed:6319708, Pub
   5338..5452    +  promoter       araBAD promoter (fragment): araBAD; promoter of the L-arabinose operon of E. coli; the araC regulatory gene is transcribed in the opposite direction (Guzman et al., 1995)
   5460..5509    +  misc_RNA       sTRSV HHRz: hammerhead ribozyme from the tobacco ringspot virus satellite RNA (Khvorova et al., 2003)
   5572..6246    +  CDS            mRFP1: mRFP1 is a basic (constitutively fluorescent) red fluorescent protein published in 2002, derived from Discosoma sp.. It is reported to be a somewhat slowly-maturing monomer with low acid sensitivity.
   6277..6361    -  CDS            lacI (fragment): lac repressor; lacI; The lac repressor binds to the lac operator to inhibit transcription in E. coli. This inhibition can be relieved by adding lactose or isopropyl-β-D-thiogalactopyranoside (IPTG).
   6372..6488    -  CDS            CmR (fragment): chloramphenicol acetyltransferase; cat; confers resistance to chloramphenicol
   6526..6554    +  promoter       Pc promoter: intI1 (promoter lies within the coding sequence); class 1 integron promoter
   6724..7257    +  CDS            GmR: gentamycin acetyltransferase; aacC1; confers resistance to gentamycin
>Addgene plasmid #149461 | pKAR5 | addgene full sequence | sequence record 311913 | Addgene NGS Result
GGTGGCACTTTTCGGGGATCGTGGAAACGATAGGCCTATGCCATGCGGGTCAAGGCGACTTCCGGCAAGC
TATACGCGCCCTAGAATTGTCAATTTTAATCCTCTGTTTATCGGCAGTTCGTAGAGCGCGCCGTGCGTCC
CGAGCGATACTGAGCGAAGCAAGTGCGTCGAGCAGTGCCCGCTTGTTCCTGAAATGCCAGTAAAGCGCTG
GCTGCTGAACCCCCAGCCGGAACTGACCCCACAAGGCCCTAGCGTTTGCAATGCACCAGGTCATCATTGA
CCCAGGCGTGTTCCACCAGGCCGCTGCCTCGCAACTCTTCGCAGGCTTCGCCGACCTGCTCGCGCCACTT
CTTCACGCGGGTGGAATCCGATCCGCACATGAGGCGGAAGGTTTCCAGCTTGAGCGGGTACGGCTCCCGG
TGCGAGCTGAAATAGTCGAACATCCGTCGGGCCGTCGGCGACAGCTTGCGGTACTTCTCCCATATGAATT
TCGTGTAGTGGTCGCCAGCAAACAGCACGACGATTTCCTCGTCGATCAGGACCTGGCAACGGGACGTTTT
CTTGCCACGGTCCAGGACGCGGAAGCGGTGCAGCAGCGACACCGATTCCAGGTGCCCAACGCGGTCGGAC
GTGAAGCCCATCGCCGTCGCCTGTAGGCGCGACAGGCATTCCTCGGCCTTCGTGTAATACCGGCCATTGA
TCGACCAGCCCAGGTCCTGGCAAAGCTCGTAGAACGTGAAGGTGATCGGCTCGCCGATAGGGGTGCGCTT
CGCGTACTCCAACACCTGCTGCCACACCAGTTCGTCATCGTCGGCCCGCAGCTCGACGCCGGTGTAGGTG
ATCTTCACGTCCTTGTTGACGTGGAAAATGACCTTGTTTTGCAGCGCCTCGCGCGGGATTTTCTTGTTGC
GCGTGGTGAACAGGGCAGAGCGGGCCGTGTCGTTTGGCATCGCTCGCATCGTGTCCGGCCACGGCGCAAT
ATCGAACAAGGAAAGCTGCATTTCCTTGATCTGCTGCTTCGTGTGTTTCAGCAACGCGGCCTGCTTGGCC
TCGCTGACCTGTTTTGCCAGGTCCTCGCCGGCGGTTTTTCGCTTCTTGGTCGTCATAGTTCCTCGCGTGT
CGATGGTCATCGACTTCGCCAAACCTGCCGCCTCCTGTTCGAGACGACGCGAACGCTCCACGGCGGCCGA
TGGCGCGGGCAGGGCAGGGGGAGCCAGTTGCACGCTGTCGCGCTCGATCTTGGCCGTAGCTTGCTGGACC
ATCGAGCCGACGGACTGGAAGGTTTCGCGGGGCGCACGCATGACGGTGCGGCTTGCGATGGTTTCGGCAT
CCTCGGCGGAAAACCCCGCGTCGATCAGTTCTTGCCTGTATGCCTTCCGGTCAAACGTCCGATTCATTCA
CCCTCCTTGCGGGATTGCCCCGACTCACGCCGGGGCAATGTGCCCTTATTCCTGATTTGACCCGCCTGGT
GCCTTGGTGTCCAGATAATCCACCTTATCGGCAATGAAGTCGGTCCCGTAGACCGTCTGGCCGTCCTTCT
CGTACTTGGTATTCCGAATCTTGCCCTGCACGAATACCAGCTCCGCGAAGTCGCTCTTCTTGATGGAGCG
CATGGGGACGTGCTTGGCAATCACGCGCACCCCCCGGCCGTTTTAGCGGCTAAAAAAGTCATGGCTCTGC
CCTCGGGCGGACCACGCCCATCATGACCTTGCCAAGCTCGTCCTGCTTCTCTTCGATCTTCGCCAGCAGG
GCGAGGATCGTGGCATCACCGAACCGCGCCGTGCGCGGGTCGTCGGTGAGCCAGAGTTTCAGCAGGCCGC
CCAGGCGGCCCAGGTCGCCATTGATGCGGGCCAGCTCGCGGACGTGCTCATAGTCCACGACGCCCGTGAT
TTTGTAGCCCTGGCCGACGGCCAGCAGGTAGGCCTACAGGCTCATGCCGGCCGCCGCCGCCTTTTCCTCA
ATCGCTCTTCGTTCGTCTGGAAGGCAGTACACCTTGATAGGTGGGCTGCCCTTCCTGGTTGGCTTGGTTT
CATCAGCCATCCGCTTGCCCTCATCTGTTACGCCGGCGGTAGCCGGCCAGCCTCGCAGAGCAGGATTCCC
GTTGAGCACCGCCAGGTGCGAATAAGGGACAGTGAAGAAGGAACACCCGCTCGCGGGTGGGCCTACTTCA
CCTATCCTGCCCGGCTGACGCCGTTGGATACACCAAGGAAAGTCTACACGAACCCTTTGGCAAAATCCTG
TATATCGTGCGAAAAAGGATGGATATACCGAAAAAATCGCTATAATGACCCCGAAGCAGGGTTATGCAGC
GGAAAAGATCCGTCGACCCTTTCCGACGCTCACCGGGCTGGTTGCCCTCGCCGCTGGGCTGGCGGCCGTC
TATGGCCCTGCAAACGCGCCAGAAACGCCGTCGAAGCCGTGTGCGAGACACCGCGGCCGCCGGCGTTGTG
GATACCTCGCGGAAAACTTGGCCCTCACTGACAGATGAGGGGCGGACGTTGACACTTGAGGGGCCGACTC
ACCCGGCGCGGCGTTGACAGATGAGGGGCAGGCTCGATTTCGGCCGGCGACGTGGAGCTGGCCAGCCTCG
CAAATCGGCGAAAACGCCTGATTTTACGCGAGTTTCCCACAGATGATGTGGACAAGCCTGGGGATAAGTG
CCCTGCGGTATTGACACTTGAGGGGCGCGACTACTGACAGATGAGGGGCGCGATCCTTGACACTTGAGGG
GCAGAGTGCTGACAGATGAGGGGCGCACATATTGACATTTGAGGGGCTGTCCACAGGCAGAAAATCCAGC
ATTTGCAAGGGTTTCCGCCAGTTTTTCGGCCACCGCTAACCTGTCTTTTAACCTGCTTTTAAACCAATAT
TTATAAACCTTGTTTTTAACCAGGGCTGCGCCCTGTGCGCGTGACCGCGCACGCCGAAGGGGGGTGCCCC
CCCTTCTCGAACCCTCCCGGCCCGCTAACGCGGGCCTCCCATCCCCCCAGGGGCTGCGCCCCTCGGCCGC
GAACGGCCTCACCCCAAAAATGGCAGCCAAGCTGACCACTTCTGCGCTCGGCCCTTCCGGCTGGCTGGTT
TATTGCTGATAAATCTGGAGCCGGTGAGCGTGGGTCTCGCGGTATCATTGCAGCACTGGGGCCAGATGGT
AAGCCCTCCCGTATCGTAGTTATCTACACGACGGGGAGTCAGGCAACTATGGATGAACGAAATAGACAGA
TCGCTGAGATAGGTGCCTCACTGATTAAGCATTGGTAACTGTCAGACCAAGTTTACTCATATATACTTTA
GATTGATTTAAAACTTCATTTTTAATTTAAAAGGATCTAGGTGAAGATCCTTTTTGATAATCTCATGACC
AAAATCCCTTAACGTGAGTTTTCGTTCCACTGAGCGTCAGACCCCGTAGAAAAGATCAAAGGATCTTCTT
GAGATCCTTTTTTTCTGCGCGTAATCTGCTGCTTGCAAACAAAAAAACCACCGCTACCAGCGGTGGTTTG
TTTGCCGGATCAAGAGCTACCAACTCTTTTTCCGAAGGTAACTGGCTTCAGCAGAGCGCAGATACCAAAT
ACTGTTCTTCTAGTGTAGCCGTAGTTAGGCCACCACTTCAAGAACTCTGTAGCACCGCCTACATACCTCG
CTCTGCTAATCCTGTTACCAGTGGCTGCTGCCAGTGGCGATAAGTCGTGTCTTACCGGGTTGGACTCAAG
ACGATAGTTACCGGATAAGGCGCAGCGGTCGGGCTGAACGGGGGGTTCGTGCACACAGCCCAGCTTGGAG
CGAACGACCTACACCGAACTGAGATACCTACAGCGTGAGCTATGAGAAAGCGCCACGCTTCCCGAAGGGA
GAAAGGCGGACAGGTATCCGGTAAGCGGCAGGGTCGGAACAGGAGAGCGCACGAGGGAGCTTCCAGGGGG
AAACGCCTGGTATCTTTATAGTCCTGTCGGGTTTCGCCACCTCTGACTTGAGCGTCGATTTTTGTGATGC
TCGTCAGGGGGGCGGAGCCTATGGAAAAACGCCAGCAACGCGGCCTTTTTACGGTTCCTGGCCTTTTGCT
GGCCTTTTCGTTTAAGGGCACCAATAACTGCCTTAAAAAAATTACGCCCCGCCCTGCCACTCATCGCAGT
ACGGCCTATTGGTTAAAAAATGAGCTGATTTAACAAAAATTTAACGCGAATTTTAACAAAATATTAACGC
TTACAATTTCCATTCGCCATTCAGGCTGCGCAACTGTTGGGAAGGGCGATCGGTGCGGGCCTCTTCGCTA
TTACGCCAGCTGGCGAAAGGGGGATGTGCTGCAAGGCGATTAAGTTGGGTAACGCCAGGGTTTTCCCAGT
CACGACGTTGTAAAACGACGGCCAGTGAAAATAGGGGTTCCGCGCACATTTCCCCGAAAAGTGCCACCTG
CATCGATTTATTATGACAACTTGACGGCTACATCATTCACTTTTTCTTCACAACCGGCACGGAACTCGCT
CGGGCTGGCCCCGGTGCATTTTTTAAATACCCGCGAGAAGTAGAGTTGATCGTCAAAACCAACATTGCGA
CCGACGGTGGCGATAGGCATCCGGGTGGTGCTCAAAAGCAGCTTCGCCTGGCTGATACGTTGGTCCTCGC
GCCAGCTTAAGACGCTAATCCCTAACTGCTGGCGGAAAAGATGTGACAGACGCGACGGCGACAAGCAAAC
ATGCTGTGCGACGCTGGCGATATCAAAATTGCTGTCTGCCAGGTGATCGCTGATGTACTGACAAGCCTCG
CGTACCCGATTATCCATCGGTGGATGGAGCGACTCGTTAATCGCTTCCATGCGCCGCAGTAACAATTGCT
CAAGCAGATTTATCGCCAGCAGCTCCGAATAGCGCCCTTCCCCTTGCCCGGCGTTAATGATTTGCCCAAA
CAGGTCGCTGAAATGCGGCTGGTGCGCTTCATCCGGGCGAAAGAACCCCGTATTGGCAAATATTGACGGC
CAGTTAAGCCATTCATGCCAGTAGGCGCGCGGACGAAAGTAAACCCACTGGTGATACCATTCGCGAGCCT
CCGGATGACGACCGTAGTGATGAATCTCTCCTGGCGGGAACAGCAAAATATCACCCGGTCGGCAAACAAA
TTCTCGTCCCTGATTTTTCACCACCCCCTGACCGCGAATGGTGAGATTGAGAATATAACCTTTCATTCCC
AGCGGTCGGTCGATAAAAAAATCGAGATAACCGTTGGCCTCAATCGGCGTTAAACCCGCCACCAGATGGG
CATTAAACGAGTATCCCGGCAGCAGGGGATCATTTTGCGCTTCAGCCATACTTTTCATACTCCCGCCATT
CAGAGAAGAAACCAATTGTCCACATTGATTATTTGCACGGCGTCACACTTTGCTATGCCATAGCATTTTT
ATCCATAAGATTAGCGGATCCTACCTGACGCTTTTTATCGCAACTCTCTACTGTTTCTCCATACCCGAGC
TGTCACCGGATGTGCTTTCCGGTCTGATGAGTCCGTGAGGACGAAACAGCCTCTACAAATAATTTTGTTT
AAGAACTGGGAAGAGCGCAGATTAAAGAGGAGAAATACTAGATGGCTTCCTCCGAAGACGTTATCAAAGA
GTTCATGCGTTTCAAAGTTCGTATGGAAGGTTCCGTTAACGGTCACGAGTTCGAAATCGAAGGTGAAGGT
GAAGGTCGTCCGTACGAAGGTACCCAGACCGCTAAACTGAAAGTTACCAAAGGTGGTCCGCTGCCGTTCG
CTTGGGACATCCTGTCCCCGCAGTTCCAGTACGGTTCCAAAGCTTACGTTAAACACCCGGCTGACATCCC
GGACTACCTGAAACTGTCCTTCCCGGAAGGTTTCAAATGGGAACGTGTTATGAACTTCGAAGACGGTGGT
GTTGTTACCGTTACCCAGGACTCCTCCCTGCAAGACGGTGAGTTCATCTACAAAGTTAAACTGCGTGGTA
CCAACTTCCCGTCCGACGGTCCGGTTATGCAGAAAAAAACCATGGGTTGGGAAGCTTCCACCGAACGTAT
GTACCCGGAAGACGGTGCTCTGAAAGGTGAAATCAAAATGCGTCTGAAACTGAAAGACGGTGGTCACTAC
GACGCTGAAGTTAAAACCACCTACATGGCTAAAAAACCGGTTCAGCTGCCGGGTGCTTACAAAACCGACA
TCAAACTGGACATCACCTCCCACAACGAAGACTACACCATCGTTGAACAGTACGAACGTGCTGAAGGTCG
TCACTCCACCGGTGCTTAATAACGCTGATAGTGCTAGTGTAGATCGCGCTTTCCAGTCGGGAAACCTGTC
GTGCCAGCTGCATTAATGAATCGGCCAACGCGCGGGGAGAGGCGGTTTGCGTATTGGGCGCATGCATAAA
AACTGTTGTAATTCATTAAGCATTCTGCCGACATGGAAGCCATCACAAACGGCATGATGAACCTGAATCG
CCAGCGGCATCAGCACCTTGTCGCCTTGCGTATAATATTTGCCCATGGACGCACACCGTGGAAACGGATG
AAGGCACGAACCCAGTTGACATAAGCCTGTTCGGTTCGTAAACTGTAATGCAAGTAGCGTATGCGCTCAC
GCAACTGGTCCAGAACCTTGACCGAACGCAGCGGTGGTAACGGCGCAGTGGCGGTTTTCATGGCTTGTTA
TGACTGTTTTTTTGTACAGTCTATGCCTCGGGCATCCAAGCAGCAAGCGCGTTACGCCGTGGGTCGATGT
TTGATGTTATGGAGCAGCAACGATGTTACGCAGCAGGGCAGTCGCCCTAAAACAAAGTTAGGTGGCTCAA
GTATGGGCATCATTCGCACATGTAGGCTCGGCCCTGACCAAGTCAAATCCATGCGGGCTGCTCTTGATCT
TTTCGGTCGTGAGTTCGGAGACGTAGCCACCTACTCCCAACATCAGCCGGACTCCGATTACCTCGGGAAC
TTGCTCCGTAGTAAGACATTCATCGCGCTTGCTGCCTTCGACCAAGAAGCGGTTGTTGGCGCTCTCGCGG
CTTACGTTCTGCCCAAGTTTGAGCAGCCGCGTAGTGAGATCTATATCTATGATCTCGCAGTCTCCGGAGA
GCACCGGAGGCAGGGCATTGCCACCGCGCTCATCAATCTCCTCAAGCATGAGGCCAACGCGCTTGGTGCT
TATGTGATCTACGTGCAAGCAGATTACGGTGACGATCCCGCAGTGGCTCTCTATACAAAGTTGGGCATAC
GGGAAGAAGTGATGCACTTTGATATCGACCCAAGTACCGCCACCTAACAATTCGTTCAAGCCGAGATCGG
CTTCCCGGCCGCGGAGTTGTTCGGTAAATTGTCACAACGCCGCA
